>Addgene plasmid #1183 | p426 72Q GPD | addgene partial sequence | sequence record 16434 | 1183 with M13R
GAGCTCAGTTTATCATTATCAATACTCGCCATTTCAAAGAATACGTAAATAATTAATAGTAGTGATTTTC
CTAACTTTATTTAGTCAAAAAATTAGCCTTTTAATTCTGCTGTAACCCGTACATGCCCAAAATAGGGGGC
GGGTTACACAGAATATATAACATCGTAGGTGTCTGGGTGAACAGTTTATTCCTGGCATCCACTAAATATA
ATGGAGCCCGCTTTTTAAGCTGGCATCCAGAAAAAAAAAGAATCCCAGCACCAAAATATTGTTTTCTTCA
CCAACCATCAGTTCATAGGTCCATTCTCTTAGCGCAACTACAGAGAACAGGGGCACAAACAGGCAAAAAA
CGGGCACAACCTCAATGGAGTGATGCAACCTGCCTGGAGTAAATGATGACACAAGGCAATTGACCCACGC
ATGTATCTATCTCATTTTCTTACACCTTCTATTACCTTCTGCTCTCTCTGATTTGGAAAAAGCTGAAAAA
AAAGGTTGAAACCAGTTCCCTGAAATTATTCCCCTACTTGACTAATAAGTATATAAAGACGGTAGGTATT
GATTGTAATTCTGTAAATCTATTTCTTAAACTTCTTAAATTCTACTTTTATAGTTAGTCTTTTTTTTAGT
TTTAAAACACCAGAACTTAGTTTCGACGGATTCTAGAACTAGTGGATCCCCCGGGCTGCAGGAATTCGAT
ATCAAGCTTATCGTACCGGGCCCCCCCCTCGATCGAGGTCGACCGCC
