>Addgene plasmid #1183 | p426 72Q GPD | addgene partial sequence | sequence record 71814 | GPDpro-F 5'-CGGTAGGTATTGATTGTAATTCTG-3'
TTTACTTCTTAATTCTCTTTTAAGTTAGTCTTTTTTTTAGTTTTAAAACACCAGAAACTTAGTTTCGACG
GATTCTAGAACTAGTGGATCCCCCGGGCTGCAGGAATTCGATATCAAGCTTATCGTACCGGGCCCCCCCT
CGATCGAGGTCGACCGCCATGGCGACCCTGGAAAAGCTGATGAAGGCCTTCGAGTCCCTCAAAAGCTTCC
AACAGCAGCAACAGCAACAACAGCAGCAACAGCAACAACAGCAGCAACAGCAACAACAGCAGCAACAACA
GCAGCAACAGCAACAACAGCAGCAACAGCAACAACAGCAGCAGCAGCAACAACAGCAGCAACAGCAACAA
CAACAGCAGCAACAGCAACAACAGCAGCAACAGCAACAACAGCAGCAACAGCAACAACAGCAGCAACAGC
AACAACCGCCACCACCTCCCCCTCCACCCCCACCTCCTCAACTTCCTCAACCTCCTCCACAGGCACAGCC
TCTGCTGCCTCAGCCACAACCTCCTCCACCTCCACCTCCACCTCCTCCAGGCCCAGCTGTGGCTGAGGAG
CCTCTGCACCGACCTGGATCCCTGGTGAGCAAGGGCGAGGAGCTGTTCACCGGGGTGGTGCCCATCCTGG
TCGAGCTGGACGGCGACGTAAACGGCCACAAGTTCAGCGTGTCCGGCGAGGGCGAGGGCGATGCCACCTA
CGGCAAGCTGACCCTGAAGTTCATCTGCACCACCGGCAAGCTGCCCGTGCCCTGGCCCACCCTCGTGACC
ACCCTGACCTACGGCGTGCAGTGCTTCAGCCGCTACCCCGACCACATGAAGCAGCACGACTTCTTCAAGT
CCGCCATGCCCGAAGGCTACGTCCAGGAGCGCACCATCTTCTTCAAGGACGACGGCAACTACAAGACCCG
CGCCGAGGTGAAGTTCGAGGGCGACACCCTGGTGAACCGCATCGAGCTGAAGGGCATCGACTTC
