[The description below was written by a language model from this plasmid's Addgene catalogue record.]
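Description:
p426 72Q GPD is a yeast expression plasmid built on the p426 GPD backbone (about 5.7 kb without insert). It is maintained in yeast by URA3 auxotrophic selection. In E. coli it is propagated as a high-copy plasmid under ampicillin selection. The record does not list origins of replication or the promoter explicitly. By the standard naming of this vector series, however, "426" denotes a 2μ-based, multicopy URA3 plasmid and "GPD" denotes the strong constitutive glyceraldehyde-3-phosphate dehydrogenase promoter, which would be expected to give high, unregulated expression in Saccharomyces cerevisiae. No feature table accompanies the entry, so these elements cannot be confirmed from annotation.

The insert is a roughly 400 bp fragment of human HTT encoding the N-terminal region of huntingtin with an expanded polyglutamine tract of 72 residues. It is fused at its C terminus to GFP. The fragment was introduced by restriction cloning at a ClaI site, and the site was destroyed at both junctions, so the insert cannot be released with that enzyme. The GFP fusion allows the distribution of the polyglutamine protein to be followed by fluorescence in living cells, distinguishing diffuse from aggregated material.

The associated study examined how huntingtin aggregation in yeast depends on polyglutamine length and on the expression of chaperone proteins. This construct therefore serves as a pathogenic-range repeat length in a yeast model of polyglutamine aggregation, presumably for comparison with constructs of other repeat lengths. It is also suited to testing how cellular factors such as chaperones modify aggregate formation.
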