Addgene plasmid #1183: p426 72Q GPD
Depositing lab: Susan Lindquist. Depositing organization: Whitehead Institute for Biomedical Research. Publication: Aggregation of huntingtin in yeast varies with the length of the polyglutamine expansion and the expression of chaperone proteins. Krobitsch S, Lindquist S. Proc Natl Acad Sci U S A 2000 Feb 15;97(4):1589-94. 10.1073/pnas.97.4.1589 PubMed 10677504.
Backbone
  Vector backbone: p426 GPD
  Backbone size w/o insert (bp): 5726
  Vector type: Yeast Expression
  Selectable markers: URA3
Growth in bacteria
  Bacterial resistance: Ampicillin, 100 μg/mL
  Growth temperature: 37°C
  Growth strain: DH5alpha
  Copy number: High Copy
Gene/Insert
  Gene/Insert name: htt 72Q
  Species: H. sapiens (human)
  Insert size (bp): 400
  GenBank ID: NM_002111
  Entrez Gene: HTT (a.k.a. HD, IT15, LOMARS)
  Tag / fusion protein: GFP (C terminal on insert)
  Cloning method: Restriction Enzyme; 5′ cloning site ClaI (destroyed during cloning); 3′ cloning site ClaI (destroyed during cloning)
  Sequencing primers: 5′ M13R; 3′ EGFP-N
Terms and licenses: Academic/Nonprofit Terms; Industry Terms: Not Available to Industry
Depositor comments: N terminal region of Ht with polyQ repeat length of 72 fused to GFP.
How to cite: p426 72Q GPD was a gift from Susan Lindquist (Addgene plasmid # 1183 ; http://n2t.net/addgene:1183 ; RRID:Addgene_1183)
